>Addgene plasmid #146298 | pCIneo-lambdaN-HA-HsTNRC6A-delMI-MII_F | addgene full sequence | sequence record 355549 | Addgene NGS Result
TCAATATTGGCCATTAGCCATATTATTCATTGGTTATATAGCATAAATCAATATTGGCTATTGGCCATTG
CATACGTTGTATCTATATCATAATATGTACATTTATATTGGCTCATGTCCAATATGACCGCCATGTTGGC
ATTGATTATTGACTAGTTATTAATAGTAATCAATTACGGGGTCATTAGTTCATAGCCCATATATGGAGTT
CCGCGTTACATAACTTACGGTAAATGGCCCGCCTGGCTGACCGCCCAACGACCCCCGCCCATTGACGTCA
ATAATGACGTATGTTCCCATAGTAACGCCAATAGGGACTTTCCATTGACGTCAATGGGTGGAGTATTTAC
GGTAAACTGCCCACTTGGCAGTACATCAAGTGTATCATATGCCAAGTCCGCCCCCTATTGACGTCAATGA
CGGTAAATGGCCCGCCTGGCATTATGCCCAGTACATGACCTTACGGGACTTTCCTACTTGGCAGTACATC
TACGTATTAGTCATCGCTATTACCATGGTGATGCGGTTTTGGCAGTACACCAATGGGCGTGGATAGCGGT
TTGACTCACGGGGATTTCCAAGTCTCCACCCCATTGACGTCAATGGGAGTTTGTTTTGGCACCAAAATCA
ACGGGACTTTCCAAAATGTCGTAACAACTGCGATCGCCCGCCCCGTTGACGCAAATGGGCGGTAGGCGTG
TACGGTGGGAGGTCTATATAAGCAGAGCTCGTTTAGTGAACCGTCAGATCACTAGAAGCTTTATTGCGGT
AGTTTATCACAGTTAAATTGCTAACGCAGTCAGTGCTTCTGACACAACAGTCTCGAACTTAAGCTGCAGT
GACTCTCTTAAGGTAGCCTTGCAGAAGTTGGTCGTGAGGCACTGGGCAGGTAAGTATCAAGGTTACAAGA
CAGGTTTAAGGAGACCAATAGAAACTGGGCTTGTCGAGACAGAGAAGACTCTTGCGTTTCTGATAGGCAC
CTATTGGTCTTACTGACATCCACTTTGCCTTTCTCTCCACAGGTGTCCACTCCCAGTTCAATTACAGCTC
TTAAGGCTAGAGTACTTAATACGACTCACTATAGGCTAGCCACCATGGACGCACAAACACGACGACGTGA
GCGTCGCGCTGAGAAACAAGCTCAATGGAAAGCTGCAAACCCACCGCTCGAGATGGCTTACCCATACGAT
GTTCCAGATTACGCTATGGATGCTGATTCTGCCTCCAGTTCTGAATCAGAGAGAAACATCACTATCATGG
CTTCAGGGAACACAGGTGGTGAAAAAGATGGCCTTCGGAATAGCACTGGACTTGGTTCCCAAAACAAGTT
TGTAGTTGGTAGCAGCAGCAATAATGTGGGCCATGGAAGTAGTACTGGGCCATGGGGTTTTTCCCATGGA
GCCATAATAAGCACATGTCAGGTCTCTGTGGATGCTCCTGAAAGCAAATCTGAAAGTAGCAACAATAGAA
TGAATGCTTGGGGCACTGTAAGTTCTTCATCAAATGGAGGGTTAAATCCAAGCACTTTGAATTCAGCTAG
CAACCATGGTGCCTGGCCAGTATTAGAGAACAATGGACTTGCCCTAAAAGGGCCTGTAGGGAGTGGTAGT
TCTGGCATTAATATTCAGTGCAGTACTATAGGCCAGATGCCTAACAATCAGAGTATTAACTCTAAAGTGA
GTGGTGGTTCTACCCATGGTACCTGGGGAAGCCTTCAGGAAACTTGTGAATCTGAAGTAAGTGGTACACA
GAAGGTTTCATTCAGTGGTCAACCTCAAAATATTACCACTGAAATGACTGGACCAAATAACACTACTAAC
TTTATGACCTCTAGTTTACCAAACTCCGGTTCAGTGCAGAATAATGAGCTGCCTAGTAGTAACACAGGGG
CCTGGCGTGTGAGCACAATGAATCATCCTCAGATGCAGGCTCCATCAGGTATGAATGGCACTTCCCTTTC
TCACCTTAGCAATGGAGAGTCAAAAAGTGGAGGCTCTTATGGTACTACATGGGGTGCCTATGGTTCTAAT
TACTCTGGAGACAAATGTTCAGGCCCTAATGGCCAAGCTAATGGTGACACTGTGAATGCAACTCTAATGC
AGCCTGGCGTAAATGGTCCTATGGGCACTAACTTTCAAGTTAACACAAACAAAGGAGGTGGTGTGTGGGA
ATCTGGTGCAGCAAACTCCCAGAGTACATCATGGGGAAGTGGAAATGGCACAAATTCTGGAGGAAGTCGA
AGAGGATGGGGAACCCCTGCACAAAACACTGGCACTAATTTACCCAGCGTTGAGTGGAACAAACTGCCTA
GCAATCAGCATTCCAATGATAGTGCAAATGGCAATGGTAAGACGTTTACAAATGGATGGAAATCTACTGA
GGAAGAGGATCAGGGTTCTGCCACATCTCAGACAAATGAGCAAAGCAGTGTGTGGGCCAAAACAGGAGGT
ACAATGGAGAGCGATGGTAGTACAGAAAGCACTGGACGCCTTGAGGAAAAAGGAACTGGGGAAAGTCAGA
GTAGAGACAGAAGAAAAATTGATCAGCACACATTACTCCAAAGCATTAATGGGACAGAGGCCTGGGGAAG
CTCTGCAACACAGACTTTTAACTCAGGGGCATGTATAGATAAGACTAGCCCTAATGGTAATGATACCTCA
TCTGTATCAGGGTGGGGCGATCCCAAACCTGCTCTGAGGTGGGGAGATTCCAAAGGCTCAAACTGCCAGG
GGGGGTGGGAAGATGATTCTGCTGCTACAGGAATGGTCAAGAGCAATCAGTGGGGGAATTGCAAAGAGGA
GAAGGCTGCATGGAATGACTCGCAAAAGAATAAACAGGGATGGGGTGATGGACAAAAATCAAGCCAAGGG
TGGTCTGTTTCTGCCAGTGATAACTGGGGAGAAACTTCAAGGAATAACCATTGGGGTGAGGCCAATAAGA
AATCCAGCTCAGGAGGTAGTGACAGTGACAGGTCCGTTTCCGGTTGGAACGAACTTGGTAAAACTAGTTC
TTTCACTTGGGGAAACAACATAAATCCAAATAATTCATCAGGATGGGATGAATCTTCTAAACCTACTCCT
TCCCAGGGATGGGGAGACCCTCCAAAGTCTAATCAGTCTCTAGGTTGGGGAGATTCGTCAAAGCCAGTCA
GCTCTCCAGACTGGAACAAGCAACAAGACATTGTTGGATCTTGGGGAATCCCACCAGCTACAGGCAAACC
TCCTGGTACAGGCTGGCTGGGGGGACCTATACCAGCCCCAGCAAAAGAAGAAGTCCCAAATGGCAACAGC
CGTTCAGACCAGCAAGCACAGGTACATCAGCTGCTAACGCCTGCAAGTGCCATCTCAAACAAAGAGGCAA
GCAGTGGCTCTGGCTGGGGTGAGCCCTGGGGGGAGCCTTCTACTCCAGCCACAACTGTGGATAATGGTAC
TTCAGCATGGGGTAAGCCCATAGACAGTGGTCCCAGCTGGGGGGAACCCATTGCTGCGGCATCCAGCACA
TCCACGTGGGGCTCCAGCTCTGTTGGTCCACAAGCATTAAGCAAATCTGGGCCAAAATCTATGCAAGATG
GCTGGTGTGGTGATGATATGCCATTGCCTGGAAATCGCCCCACTGGCTGGGAAGAGGAAGAGGATGTGGA
GATTGGAATGTGGAATAGTAATTCATCTCAAGAGCTTAACTCATCTTTAAATTGGCCACCATATACAAAG
AAAATGTCATCGAAGGGTCTGAGTGGCAAAAAAAGGAGAAGGGAAGGGGGAATGATGAAAGGTGGAAACA
AACAAGAAGAAGCGTGGATAAATCCATTTGTTAAACAGTTTTCAAACATCAGTTTTTCGAGAGACTCACC
AGAGGAAAATGTACAAAGCAATAAGATGGACCTTTCTGGAGGAATGTTACAAGACAAACGAATGGAGATA
GATAAACATAGCCTAAATATTGGTGATTACAATCGAACGGTCGGGAAAGGCCCTGGTTCTCGGCCTCAGA
TTTCCAAAGAGTCTTCCATGGAGCGCAATCCTTATTTTGATAAGGATGGCATTGTAGCAGATGAATCCCA
AAACATGCAGTTTATGTCCAGTCAAAGCATGAAGCTTCCCCCTTCAAATAGTGCACTACCTAACCAGGCC
CTTGGCTCCATAGCAGGGCTGGGTATGCAAAACTTGAATTCTGTTAGACAGAATGGCAATCCCAGTATGT
TTGGTGTTGGAAACACAGCAGCACAACCCCGGGGCATGCAGCAGCCTCCAGCACAACCTCTTAGTTCATC
TCAGCCTAATCTCCGTGCTCAAGTGCCTCCTCCATTACTCTCCCCTCAGGTTCCAGTTTCATTGCTGAAG
TATGCACCAAACAACGGTGGCCTGAATCCACTCTTTGGCCCTCAACAGGTAGCCATGCTGAACCAGCTAT
CCCAGCTAAACCAGCTTTCTCAGATCTCCCAGTTACAGCGATTGTTAGCGCAGCAGCAAAGGGCGCAGAG
TCAGAGAAGCGTGCCTTCTGGGAACCGGCCGCAGCAAGACCAGCAGGGTCGACCTCTTAGTGTGCAGCAG
CAAATGATGCAACAATCTCGTCAACTTGATCCAAACCTGTTGGTGAAGCAGCAGACTCCACCATCTCAGC
AGCAGCCACTCCATCAGCCAGCCATGAAGTCTTTCCTTGACAATGTCATGCCCCACACTACACCTGAGCT
GCAAAAAGGGCCATCACCAATAAATGCTTTCAGCAACTTCCCTATAGGCTTGAACTCAAACTTGAATGTA
AATATGGATATGAACAGTATTAAAGAGCCACAGTCAAGACTAAGGAAGTGGACGACAGTGGGCAGCATTT
CTGTGAACACATCTTTGGATCAAAACTCCAGCAAACATGGTGCTATTTCAAGTGGTTTCAGGCTGGAAGA
GTCTCCATTTGTTCCCTATGACTTTATGAACAGCAGTACTTCACCAGCCAGTCCTCCAGGTTCAATAGGA
GATGGCTGGCCACGTGCCAAATCGCCTAACGGCTCTAGCAGTGTTAATTGGCCACCAGAATTTCGTCCTG
GTGAGCCATGGAAAGGTTATCCAAACATTGACCCTGAAACTGACCCTTACGTCACTCCTGGCAGTGTCAT
AAACAATCTTTCAATTAATACTGTGCGGGAAGTTGACCACCTCAGGGACAGGAACAGTGGGTCATCCTCA
TCCTTGAACACCACGCTGCCTTCAACTAGTGCCTGGTCATCCATTCGTGCCTCCAACTACAACGTTCCCC
TCAGCAGTACAGCACAAAGCACTTCAGCCAGAAATAGTGATTCCAAATTGACATGGTCTCCTGGTTCAGT
TACAAACACCTCTCTGGCTCATGAGCTGTGGAAGGTCCCTTTGCCACCTAAAAACATCACTGCTCCGTCC
CGCCCACCTCCGGGACTGACTGGTCAGAAGCCACCCTTGTCTACGTGGGATAATTCTCCCCTTCGTATAG
GTGGAGGATGGGGAAATTCTGACGCCAGATATACCCCAGGTTCCAGCTGGGGTGAGAGCAGCTCAGGGAG
AATAACAAATTGGCTTGTTCTAAAAAACCTTACACCTCAGATCGATGGCTCAACTCTGCGCACTCTGTGC
ATGCAGCACGGCCCGCTGATCACATTCCACCTGAACCTCCCTCACGGAAATGCTCTGGTCCGCTACAGTT
CAAAAGAAGAGGTAGTGGAGGCACAAAAGTCTCTGCACATGTGTGTACTGGGGAACACTACTATTCTTGC
TGAGTTTGCCAGTGAAGAGGAGATCAGTCGTTTCTTTGCACAAAGCCAGTCTCTGACCCCTTCTCCCGGC
TGGCAGTCTCTCGGGTCCAGCCAGAGCCGGCTGGGCTCCCTCGACTGTTCCCACTCATTCTCCAGCCGGA
CCGATCTCAATCACTGGAATGGTGCTGGGCTGTCGGGAACTAACTGTGGAGACCTTCACGGCACTTCACT
CTGGGGGACCCCGCATTATTCCACAAGCCTGTGGGGTCCCCCAAGCAGCAGCGACCCCCGAGGAATTAGC
AGCCCATCTCCCATTAACGCTTTTCTTTCTGTTGACCACCTGGGTGGGGGTGGAGAGTCCATGTAAGCGG
CCGCTTCCCTTTAGTGAGGGTTAATGCTTCGAGCAGACATGATAAGATACATTGATGAGTTTGGACAAAC
CACAACTAGAATGCAGTGAAAAAAATGCTTTATTTGTGAAATTTGTGATGCTATTGCTTTATTTGTAACC
ATTATAAGCTGCAATAAACAAGTTAACAACAACAATTGCATTCATTTTATGTTTCAGGTTCAGGGGGAGA
TGTGGGAGGTTTTTTAAAGCAAGTAAAACCTCTACAAATGTGGTAAAATCCGATAAGGATCGATCCGGGC
TGGCGTAATAGCGAAGAGGCCCGCACCGATCGCCCTTCCCAACAGTTGCGCAGCCTGAATGGCGAATGG
[124 nt withheld, positions 6440-6563]
C
[91 nt withheld, positions 6565-6655]
A
[49 nt withheld, positions 6657-6705]
CCTTTGACGTTGGAGTCCACGTTCTTT
[37 nt withheld, positions 6733-6769]
ACCCTATCTCGGTCTATTCTTTTGATTTATAAGGGATTTTGCCGATTTCGGCCTATTGGTTAAAAAATGA
GCTGATTTAACAAAAATTTAACGCGAATTTTAACAAAATATTAACGCTTACAATTTCCTGATGCGGTATT
TTCTCCTTACGCATCTGTGCGGTATTTCACACCGCATACGCGGATCTGCGCAGCACCATGGCCTGAAATA
ACCTCTGAAAGAGGAACTTGGTTAGGTACCTTCTGAGGCGGAAAGAACCAGCTGTGGAATGTGTGTCAGT
TAGGGTGTGGAAAGTCCCCAGGCTCCCCAGCAGGCAGAAGTATGCAAAGCATGCATCTCAATTAGTCAGC
AACCAGGTGTGGAAAGTCCCCAGGCTCCCCAGCAGGCAGAAGTATGCAAAGCATGCATCTCAATTAGTCA
GCAACCATAGTCCCGCCCCTAACTCCGCCCATCCCGCCCCTAACTCCGCCCAGTTCCGCCCATTCTCCGC
CCCATGGCTGACTAATTTTTTTTATTTATGCAGAGGCCGAGGCCGCCTCGGCCTCTGAGCTATTCCAGAA
GTAGTGAGGAGGCTTTTTTGGAGGCCTAGGCTTTTGCAAAAAGCTTGATTCTTCTGACACAACAGTCTCG
AACTTAAGGCTAGAGCCACCATGATTGAACAAGATGGATTGCACGCAGGTTCTCCGGCCGCTTGGGTGGA
GAGGCTATTCGGCTATGACTGGGCACAACAGACAATCGGCTGCTCTGATGCCGCCGTGTTCCGGCTGTCA
GCGCAGGGGCGCCCGGTTCTTTTTGTCAAGACCGACCTGTCCGGTGCCCTGAATGAACTGCAGGACGAGG
CAGCGCGGCTATCGTGGCTGGCCACGACGGGCGTTCCTTGCGCAGCTGTGCTCGACGTTGTCACTGAAGC
GGGAAGGGACTGGCTGCTATTGGGCGAAGTGCCGGGGCAGGATCTCCTGTCATCTCACCTTGCTCCTGCC
GAGAAAGTATCCATCATGGCTGATGCAATGCGGCGGCTGCATACGCTTGATCCGGCTACCTGCCCATTCG
ACCACCAAGCGAAACATCGCATCGAGCGAGCACGTACTCGGATGGAAGCCGGTCTTGTCGATCAGGATGA
TCTGGACGAAGAGCATCAGGGGCTCGCGCCAGCCGAACTGTTCGCCAGGCTCAAGGCGCGCATGCCCGAC
GGCGAGGATCTCGTCGTGACCCATGGCGATGCCTGCTTGCCGAATATCATGGTGGAAAATGGCCGCTTTT
CTGGATTCATCGACTGTGGCCGGCTGGGTGTGGCGGACCGCTATCAGGACATAGCGTTGGCTACCCGTGA
TATTGCTGAAGAGCTTGGCGGCGAATGGGCTGACCGCTTCCTCGTGCTTTACGGTATCGCCGCTCCCGAT
TCGCAGCGCATCGCCTTCTATCGCCTTCTTGACGAGTTCTTCTGAGCGGGACTCTGGGGTTCGAAATGAC
CGACCAAGCGACGCCCAACCTGCCATCACGATGGCCGCAATAAAATATCTTTATTTTCATTACATCTGTG
TGTTGGTTTTTTGTGTGAATCGATAGCGATAAGGATCCGCGTATGGTGCACTCTCAGTACAATCTGCTCT
GATGCCGCATAGTTAAGCCAGCCCCGACACCCGCCAACACCCGCTGACGCGCCCTGACGGGCTTGTCTGC
TCCCGGCATCCGCTTACAGACAAGCTGTGACCGTCTCCGGGAGCTGCATGTGTCAGAGGTTTTCACCGTC
ATCACCGAAACGCGCGAGACGAAAGGGCCTCGTGATACGCCTATTTTTATAGGTTAATGTCATGATAATA
ATGGTTTCTTAGACGTCAGGTGGCACTTTTCGGGGAAATGTGCGCGGAACCCCTATTTGTTTATTTTTCT
AAATACATTCAAATATGTATCCGCTCATGAGACAATAACCCTGATAAATGCTTCAATAATATTGAAAAAG
GAAGAGTATGAGTATTCAACATTTCCGTGTCGCCCTTATTCCCTTTTTTGCGGCATTTTGCCTTCCTGTT
TTTGCTCACCCAGAAACGCTGGTGAAAGTAAAAGATGCTGAAGATCAGTTGGGTGCACGAGTGGGTTACA
TCGAACTGGATCTCAACAGCGGTAAGATCCTTGAGAGTTTTCGCCCCGAAGAACGTTTTCCAATGATGAG
CACTTTTAAAGTTCTGCTATGTGGCGCGGTATTATCCCGTATTGACGCCGGGCAAGAGCAACTCGGTCGC
CGCATACACTATTCTCAGAATGACTTGGTTGAGTACTCACCAGTCACAGAAAAGCATCTTACGGATGGCA
TGACAGTAAGAGAATTATGCAGTGCTGCCATAACCATGAGTGATAACACTGCGGCCAACTTACTTCTGAC
AACGATCGGAGGACCGAAGGAGCTAACCGCTTTTTTGCACAACATGGGGGATCATGTAACTCGCCTTGAT
CGTTGGGAACCGGAGCTGAATGAAGCCATACCAAACGACGAGCGTGACACCACGATGCCTGTAGCAATGG
CAACAACGTTGCGCAAACTATTAACTGGCGAACTACTTACTCTAGCTTCCCGGCAACAATTAATAGACTG
GATGGAGGCGGATAAAGTTGCAGGACCACTTCTGCGCTCGGCCCTTCCGGCTGGCTGGTTTATTGCTGAT
AAATCTGGAGCCGGTGAGCGTGGGTCTCGCGGTATCATTGCAGCACTGGGGCCAGATGGTAAGCCCTCCC
GTATCGTAGTTATCTACACGACGGGGAGTCAGGCAACTATGGATGAACGAAATAGACAGATCGCTGAGAT
AGGTGCCTCACTGATTAAGCATTGGTAACTGTCAGACCAAGTTTACTCATATATACTTTAGATTGATTTA
AAACTTCATTTTTAATTTAAAAGGATCTAGGTGAAGATCCTTTTTGATAATCTCATGACCAAAATCCCTT
AACGTGAGTTTTCGTTCCACTGAGCGTCAGACCCCGTAGAAAAGATCAAAGGATCTTCTTGAGATCCTTT
TTTTCTGCGCGTAATCTGCTGCTTGCAAACAAAAAAACCACCGCTACCAGCGGTGGTTTGTTTGCCGGAT
CAAGAGCTACCAACTCTTTTTCCGAAGGTAACTGGCTTCAGCAGAGCGCAGATACCAAATACTGTTCTTC
TAGTGTAGCCGTAGTTAGGCCACCACTTCAAGAACTCTGTAGCACCGCCTACATACCTCGCTCTGCTAAT
CCTGTTACCAGTGGCTGCTGCCAGTGGCGATAAGTCGTGTCTTACCGGGTTGGACTCAAGACGATAGTTA
CCGGATAAGGCGCAGCGGTCGGGCTGAACGGGGGGTTCGTGCACACAGCCCAGCTTGGAGCGAACGACCT
ACACCGAACTGAGATACCTACAGCGTGAGCTATGAGAAAGCGCCACGCTTCCCGAAGGGAGAAAGGCGGA
CAGGTATCCGGTAAGCGGCAGGGTCGGAACAGGAGAGCGCACGAGGGAGCTTCCAGGGGGAAACGCCTGG
TATCTTTATAGTCCTGTCGGGTTTCGCCACCTCTGACTTGAGCGTCGATTTTTGTGATGCTCGTCAGGGG
GGCGGAGCCTATGGAAAAACGCCAGCAACGCGGCCTTTTTACGGTTCCTGGCCTTTTGCTGGCCTTTTGC
TCACATGGCTCGACAGATCT
Features (pLannotate 1.2.2; 19 found; start..end, strand, type, name):
    140..517     +  enhancer       CMV enhancer: human cytomegalovirus immediate early enhancer
    518..729     +  promoter       CMV promoter: human cytomegalovirus (CMV) immediate early promoter
    890..1022    +  intron         chimeric intron: chimera between introns from human β-globin and immunoglobulin heavy chain genes
   1067..1085    +  promoter       T7 promoter: promoter for bacteriophage T7 RNA polymerase
   1128..6083    +  CDS            TNRC6A (fragment): TNR6A_HUMAN - Also known as CAGH26, KIAA1460, TNRC6. Experimental evidence at protein level: Swiss-Prot protein existence level 1. Plays a role in RNA-mediated gene silencing by both micro- RNAs (miRNAs) and short interfering RNAs (siRNAs). Required for miRNA- dependent repression of translation and for siRNA-dependent endonucleolytic cleavage of complementary mRNAs by argonaute family proteins. As a scaffolding protein, associates with argonaute proteins bound to partially complementary mRNAs, and can simultaneously recruit CCR4-NOT and PAN deadenylase complexes. From Homo sapiens (Human).
   6098..6115    -  promoter       T3 promoter (fragment): promoter for bacteriophage T3 RNA polymerase
   6133..6254    -  polyA_signal   SV40 poly(A) signal: SV40 polyadenylation signal
   6277..6345    -  CDS            large T antigen (fragment): large T antigen from SV40 (simian virus 40)
   6369..6436    +  CDS            lacZα (fragment): LacZα fragment of β-galactosidase; lacZ fragment
   6440..6868    +  rep_origin     f1 ori (sequence partly withheld): f1 bacteriophage origin of replication; arrow indicates direction of (+) strand synthesis
   6896..6947    -  misc_feature   bom (fragment): basis of mobility region from pBR322
   7012..7369    +  promoter       SV40 promoter: SV40 enhancer and early promoter
   7420..8211    +  CDS            neo: KKA2_KLEPN - Also known as kan, nptII. Experimental evidence at protein level: Swiss-Prot protein existence level 1. Resistance to kanamycin, neomycin, paromomycin, ribostamycin, butirosin and gentamicin B. From Klebsiella pneumoniae.
   8278..8326    +  polyA_signal   poly(A) signal: synthetic polyadenylation signal
   8346..8400    -  misc_feature   bom (fragment): basis of mobility region from pBR322
   8502..8537    -  CDS            rop (fragment): Rop protein, which maintains plasmids at low copy number; rop
   8632..8736    +  promoter       AmpR promoter: bla
   8737..9597    +  CDS            AmpR: β-lactamase; bla; confers resistance to ampicillin, carbenicillin, and related antibiotics
   9768..10356   +  rep_origin     ori: high-copy-number ColE1/pMB1/pBR322/pUC origin of replication
