[The description below was written by a language model from this plasmid's Addgene catalogue record and pLannotate feature annotations shown in this document.]
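Description:
pCIneo-lambdaN-HA-HsTNRC6A-delMI-MII_F is a mammalian expression plasmid of about 10.4 kb built on the pCI-neo backbone. It is propagated in E. coli through a high-copy ColE1/pUC-type origin with ampicillin selection (AmpR under its own bla promoter), and it also carries an f1 origin, which allows single-stranded DNA production. For mammalian cells, a separate cassette places the neomycin phosphotransferase gene under the SV40 enhancer/early promoter with a synthetic poly(A) signal, which allows G418 selection of stable transfectants.

The expression unit consists of the human CMV immediate-early enhancer and promoter, followed by the chimeric β-globin/immunoglobulin intron that improves transcript processing, a T7 promoter that can be used for in vitro transcription, the coding region, and an SV40 late poly(A) signal. The insert is human TNRC6A (GW182), a scaffold protein that links Argonaute-bound miRNA targets to deadenylase complexes. According to its name, this variant lacks the regions designated MI and MII. The record does not define the boundaries of that deletion. The depositor also notes five non-silent substitutions (A339T, V417M, R934G, D1289G, K1578E) relative to the UniProt isoform 2 reference.

The plasmid name indicates an N-terminal lambdaN peptide and HA epitope tag, but the feature table does not annotate these separately and shows only a single TNRC6A fragment. The lambdaN peptide binds BoxB RNA hairpins, so a fusion of this kind is typically used to tether the protein directly to a BoxB-containing reporter mRNA. This fits the associated study of how TNRC6 domains silence bound transcripts independently of Argonaute proteins. The HA tag would allow the expressed protein to be detected.
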