Addgene plasmid #146298: pCIneo-lambdaN-HA-HsTNRC6A-delMI-MII_F
Purpose: Mammalian Expression of HsTNRC6A-delMI-MII
Depositing lab: Elisa Izaurralde. Depositing organization: Max Planck Institute for Developmental Biology. Publication: The C-terminal domains of human TNRC6A, TNRC6B, and TNRC6C silence bound transcripts independently of Argonaute proteins. Lazzaretti D, Tournier I, Izaurralde E. RNA. 2009 Jun . 15(6):1059-66. 10.1261/rna.1606309 PubMed 19383768.
Backbone
  Vector backbone: pCI-neo
  Vector type: Mammalian Expression
Growth in bacteria
  Bacterial resistance: Ampicillin, 100 μg/mL
  Growth temperature: 37°C
  Growth strain: DH5alpha
  Copy number: High Copy
Gene/Insert
  Gene/Insert name: HsTNRC6A-delMI-MII
  Species: H. sapiens (human)
  Mutation: Five non silent mutations A339T, V417M, R934G, D1289G, and K1578E compared to the sequence of isoform2 given by Uniprot: Q8NDV7-2
  Entrez Gene: TNRC6A (a.k.a. CAGH26, FAME6, GW1, GW182, TNRC6)
  Cloning method: Unknown
Terms and licenses: Academic/Nonprofit Terms; Industry Terms: Not Available to Industry
Depositor comments: Plasmids from this collection were made available to the research community and donated after the lab closed. Please note that the sequence provided by the depositing laboratory may be theoretical/predicted or based on Sanger sequencing results. There may be discrepancies between sequencing results obtained by Addgene and the depositor sequence. If an Addgene verified sequence is not available, please contact before placing your order to request that our lab fully sequence the plasmid.
How to cite: pCIneo-lambdaN-HA-HsTNRC6A-delMI-MII_F was a gift from Elisa Izaurralde (Addgene plasmid # 146298 ; http://n2t.net/addgene:146298 ; RRID:Addgene_146298)
